>Addgene plasmid #41943 | MSCV-CMV-DsRed-IRES-d4EGFP | addgene full sequence | sequence record 329613 | Addgene NGS Result
CGTTACATAACTTACGGTAAATGGCCCGCCTGGCTGACCGCCCAACGACCCCCGCCCATTGACGTCAATA
ATGACGTATGTTCCCATAGTAACGCCAATAGGGACTTTCCATTGACGTCAATGGGTGGAGTATTTACGGT
AAACTGCCCACTTGGCAGTACATCAAGTGTATCATATGCCAAGTACGCCCCCTATTGACGTCAATGACGG
TAAATGGCCCGCCTGGCATTATGCCCAGTACATGACCTTATGGGACTTTCCTACTTGGCAGTACATCTAC
GTATTAGTCATCGCTATTACCATGGTGATGCGGTTTTGGCAGTACATCAATGGGCGTGGATAGCGGTTTG
ACTCACGGGGATTTCCAAGTCTCCACCCCATTGACGTCAATGGGAGTTTGTTTTGGCACCAAAATCAACG
GGACTTTCCAAAATGTCGTAACAACTCCGCCCCATTGACGCAAATGGGCGGTAGGCGTGTACGGTGGGAG
GTCTATATAAGCAGAGCTCGTTTAGTGAACCGTCAGATCGCCTGGAGACGCCATCCACGCTGTTTTGACC
TCCATAGAAGACACCGGGACCGATCCAGCCTCCGCGGCCGGGAACGGTGCATTGGAACGGACCTGCAGGA
ATTGATCCGCGGCCGCACCGGCTAGCGCTACCGGACTCAGATCCACCGGTCGCCACCATGGCCTCCTCCG
AGGACGTCATCAAGGAGTTCATGCGCTTCAAGGTGCGCATGGAGGGCTCCGTGAACGGCCACGAGTTCGA
GATCGAGGGCGAGGGCGAGGGCCGCCCCTACGAGGGCACCCAGACCGCCAAGCTGAAGGTGACCAAGGGC
GGCCCCCTGCCCTTCGCCTGGGACATCCTGTCCCCCCAGTTCCAGTACGGCTCCAAGGTGTACGTGAAGC
ACCCCGCCGACATCCCCGACTACAAGAAGCTGTCCTTCCCCGAGGGCTTCAAGTGGGAGCGCGTGATGAA
CTTCGAGGACGGCGGCGTGGTGACCGTGACCCAGGACTCCTCCCTGCAGGACGGCTCCTTCATCTACAAG
GTGAAGTTCATCGGCGTGAACTTCCCCTCCGACGGCCCCGTAATGCAGAAGAAGACTATGGGCTGGGAGG
CCTCCACCGAGCGCCTGTACCCCCGCGACGGCGTGCTGAAGGGCGAGATCCACAAGGCCCTGAAGCTGAA
GGACGGCGGCCACTACCTGGTGGAGTTCAAGTCCATCTACATGGCCAAGAAGCCCGTGCAGCTGCCCGGC
TACTACTACGTGGACTCCAAGCTGGACATCACCTCCCACAACGAGGACTACACCATCGTGGAGCAGTACG
AGCGCGCCGAGGGCCGCCACCACCTGTTCCTGTAGCGGCCAATTCTGCAGTCGACGGTACCGCGGGCCCG
GGATCCGCCCCTCTCCCTCCCCCCCCCCTAACGTTACTGGCCGAAGCCGCTTGGAATAAGGCCGGTGTGC
GTTTGTCTATATGTTATTTTCCACCATATTGCCGTCTTTTGGCAATGTGAGGGCCCGGAAACCTGGCCCT
GTCTTCTTGACGAGCATTCCTAGGGGTCTTTCCCCTCTCGCCAAAGGAATGCAAGGTCTGTTGAATGTCG
TGAAGGAAGCAGTTCCTCTGGAAGCTTCTTGAAGACAAACAACGTCTGTAGCGACCCTTTGCAGGCAGCG
GAACCCCCCACCTGGCGACAGGTGCCTCTGCGGCCAAAAGCCACGTGTATAAGATACACCTGCAAAGGCG
GCACAACCCCAGTGCCACGTTGTGAGTTGGATAGTTGTGGAAAGAGTCAAATGGCTCTCCTCAAGCGTAT
TCAACAAGGGGCTGAAGGATGCCCAGAAGGTACCCCATTGTATGGGATCTGATCTGGGGCCTCGGTACAC
ATGCTTTACATGTGTTTAGTCGAGGTTAAAAAAACGTCTAGGCCCCCCGAACCACGGGGACGTGGTTTTC
CTTTGAAAAACACGATGATAATATGGCCACAACCATGGTGAGCAAGGGCGAGGAGCTGTTCACCGGGGTG
GTGCCCATCCTGGTCGAGCTGGACGGCGACGTAAACGGCCACAAGTTCAGCGTGTCCGGCGAGGGCGAGG
GCGATGCCACCTACGGCAAGCTGACCCTGAAGTTCATCTGCACCACCGGCAAGCTGCCCGTGCCCTGGCC
CACCCTCGTGACCACCCTGACCTACGGCGTGCAGTGCTTCAGCCGCTACCCCGACCACATGAAGCAGCAC
GACTTCTTCAAGTCCGCCATGCCCGAAGGCTACGTCCAGGAGCGCACCATCTTCTTCAAGGACGACGGCA
ACTACAAGACCCGCGCCGAGGTGAAGTTCGAGGGCGACACCCTGGTGAACCGCATCGAGCTGAAGGGCAT
CGACTTCAAGGAGGACGGCAACATCCTGGGGCACAAGCTGGAGTACAACTACAACAGCCACAACGTCTAT
ATCATGGCCGACAAGCAGAAGAACGGCATCAAGGTGAACTTCAAGATCCGCCACAACATCGAGGACGGCA
GCGTGCAGCTCGCCGACCACTACCAGCAGAACACCCCCATCGGCGACGGCCCCGTGCTGCTGCCCGACAA
CCACTACCTGAGCACCCAGTCCGCCCTGAGCAAAGACCCCAACGAGAAGCGCGATCACATGGTCCTGCTG
GAGTTCGTGACCGCCGCCGGGATCACTCTCGGCATGGACGAGCTGTACAAGAAGCTTAGCCATGGCTTCC
CGCCGGAGGTGGAGGAGCAGGATGATGGCGCGCTGCCCATGTCTTGTGCCCAGGAGAGCGGGATGGACCG
TCACCCTGCAGCCTGTGCTTCTGCTAGGATCAATGTGTAGGCGGCCTCGAGAGATCTAATTCCGGCGCCT
AGAGAAGGAGTGAGGGCTGGATAAAGGGAGGATCGAGGCGGGGTCGAACGAGGAGGTTCAAGGGGGAGAG
ACGGGGCGGATGGAGGAAGAGGAGGCGGAGGCTTAGGGTGTACAAAGGGCTTGACCCAGGGAGGGGGGTC
AAAAGCCAAGGCTTCCCAGGTCACGATGTAGGGGACCTGGTCTGGGTGTCCATGCGGGCCAGGTGAAAAG
ACCTTGATCTTAACCTGGGTGATGAGGTCTCGGTTAAAGGTGCCGTCTCGCGGCCATCCGACGTTAAAGG
TTGGCCATTCTGCAGAGCAGAAGGTAACCCAACGTCTCTTCTTGACATCTACCGACTGGTTGTGAGCGAT
CCGCTCGACATCTTTCCAGTGACCTAAGGTCAAACTTAAGGGAGTGGTAACAGTCTGGCCCTAATTTTCA
GACAAATACAGAAACACAGTCAGACAGAGACAACACAGAACGATGCTGCAGCGCTGCAGCAGACAAGACG
CGCGGCTTCGGTTCCAAACCGAAAGCAAAAATTCAGACGGAGGCGGGAACTGTTTTAGGTTCTCGTCTCC
TACCAGAACCACATATCCTGACGGGGTCGGATTCCACATCGACTCCCTTCCTCAGGTCGGGCCACAAAAA
CGGCCCCCAAAGTCCCTGGGACGTCTCCCAGGGTTGCGGCCGGGTGTTCAGAACTCGTCAGTTCCACCAC
GGGTCCGCCAGATACAGAGCTAGTTAGCTAACTAGTACAGACGCAGGCGCAAACATTAGATGCCGGCACA
AACACGCACAAAGACAGAGACAGACACGAAACGACCGCTGGCCAGCTTACCTCCCGGCGGGGGGGTCGGT
GGTCCCTGGGCAGGGGTCTCCAAATCTCGGTGGAACCTCCAAATGAAAGACCCCCGAGGTGGGCAGTCAA
TCAATCTGAGGAGACCCTCCCAAGGATCAGCGAGTCCACGATTCGGATGCAAACAGCAAGAGGCTTTATT
GGGAATACGGGTACCCGGGCGACGCAGTCTATCGGAGGACTGGCGCGCCGAGTGAGGGGTTGTGGGCTCT
TTTATTGAGCTCGGGGAGCAGAAGCGCGCGAACAGAAGCGAGAAGCGAACTGATTGGTTAGTTCAAATAA
GGCACAGGGTCATTTCAGGTCCTTGGGGCACCCTGGAAACATCTGATGGTTCTCTAGAAACTGCTGAGGG
CGGGACCGCATCTGGGGACCATCTGTTCTTGGCCCTGAGCCGGGGCAGGAACTGCTTACCACAGATATCC
TGTTTGGCCCATATTCTGCTGTCTCTCTGTTCCTAACCTTGATCTGAACTTCTCTATTCTCAGTTATGTA
TTTTCCATGCCTTGCAAAATGGCGTTACTTAAGCTAGCTTGCCAAACCTACAGGTGGGGTCTTTCATTCC
CCCCTTTTTCTGGAGACTAAATAAAATCTTTTATTTTATCTATGGCTCGTACTCTATAGGCTTCAGCTGG
TGATATTGTTGAGTCAAAACTAGAGCCTGGACCACTGATATCCTGTCTTTAACAAATTGGACTAATCGCC
TCTACGCCGGACGCATCGTGGCCGGCATCACCGGCGCCACAGGTGCGGTTGCTGGCGCCTATATCGCCGA
CATCACCGATGGGGAAGATCGGGCTCGCCACTTCGGGCTCATGAGCGCTTGTTTCGGCGTGGGTATGGTG
GCAGGCCCCGTGGCCGGGGGACTGTTGGGCGCCATCTCCTTGCATGCACCATTCCTTGCGCCGTCGTTTT
ACAACGTCGTGACTGGGAAAACCCTGGCGTTACCCAACTTAATCGCCTTGCAGCACATCCCCCTTTCGCC
AGCTGGCGTAATAGCGAAGAGGCCCGCACCGATCGCCCTTCCCAACAGTTGCGCAGCCTGAATGGCGAAT
GGCGCCTGATGCGGTATTTTCTCCTTACGCATCTGTGCGGTATTTCACACCGCATATGGTGCACTCTCAG
TACAATCTGCTCTGATGCCGCATAGTTAAGCCAGCCCCGACACCCGCCAACACCCGCTGACGCGCCCTGA
CGGGCTTGTCTGCTCCCGGCATCCGCTTACAGACAAGCTGTGACCGTCTCCGGGAGCTGCATGTGTCAGA
GGTTTTCACCGTCATCACCGAAACGCGCGAGACGAAAGGGCCTCGTGATACGCCTATTTTTATAGGTTAA
TGTCATGATAATAATGGTTTCTTAGACGTCAGGTGGCACTTTTCGGGGAAATGTGCGCGGAACCCCTATT
TGTTTATTTTTCTAAATACATTCAAATATGTATCCGCTCATGAGACAATAACCCTGATAAATGCTTCAAT
AATATTGAAAAAGGAAGAGTATGAGTATTCAACATTTCCGTGTCGCCCTTATTCCCTTTTTTGCGGCATT
TTGCCTTCCTGTTTTTGCTCACCCAGAAACGCTGGTGAAAGTAAAAGATGCTGAAGATCAGTTGGGTGCA
CGAGTGGGTTACATCGAACTGGATCTCAACAGCGGTAAGATCCTTGAGAGTTTTCGCCCCGAAGAACGTT
TTCCAATGATGAGCACTTTTAAAGTTCTGCTATGTGGCGCGGTATTATCCCGTATTGACGCCGGGCAAGA
GCAACTCGGTCGCCGCATACACTATTCTCAGAATGACTTGGTTGAGTACTCACCAGTCACAGAAAAGCAT
CTTACGGATGGCATGACAGTAAGAGAATTATGCAGTGCTGCCATAACCATGAGTGATAACACTGCGGCCA
ACTTACTTCTGACAACGATCGGAGGACCGAAGGAGCTAACCGCTTTTTTGCACAACATGGGGGATCATGT
AACTCGCCTTGATCGTTGGGAACCGGAGCTGAATGAAGCCATACCAAACGACGAGCGTGACACCACGATG
CCTGTAGCAATGGCAACAACGTTGCGCAAACTATTAACTGGCGAACTACTTACTCTAGCTTCCCGGCAAC
AATTAATAGACTGGATGGAGGCGGATAAAGTTGCAGGACCACTTCTGCGCTCGGCCCTTCCGGCTGGCTG
GTTTATTGCTGATAAATCTGGAGCCGGTGAGCGTGGGTCTCGCGGTATCATTGCAGCACTGGGGCCAGAT
GGTAAGCCCTCCCGTATCGTAGTTATCTACACGACGGGGAGTCAGGCAACTATGGATGAACGAAATAGAC
AGATCGCTGAGATAGGTGCCTCACTGATTAAGCATTGGTAACTGTCAGACCAAGTTTACTCATATATACT
TTAGATTGATTTAAAACTTCATTTTTAATTTAAAAGGATCTAGGTGAAGATCCTTTTTGATAATCTCATG
ACCAAAATCCCTTAACGTGAGTTTTCGTTCCACTGAGCGTCAGACCCCGTAGAAAAGATCAAAGGATCTT
CTTGAGATCCTTTTTTTCTGCGCGTAATCTGCTGCTTGCAAACAAAAAAACCACCGCTACCAGCGGTGGT
TTGTTTGCCGGATCAAGAGCTACCAACTCTTTTTCCGAAGGTAACTGGCTTCAGCAGAGCGCAGATACCA
AATACTGTTCTTCTAGTGTAGCCGTAGTTAGGCCACCACTTCAAGAACTCTGTAGCACCGCCTACATACC
TCGCTCTGCTAATCCTGTTACCAGTGGCTGCTGCCAGTGGCGATAAGTCGTGTCTTACCGGGTTGGACTC
AAGACGATAGTTACCGGATAAGGCGCAGCGGTCGGGCTGAACGGGGGGTTCGTGCACACAGCCCAGCTTG
GAGCGAACGACCTACACCGAACTGAGATACCTACAGCGTGAGCTATGAGAAAGCGCCACGCTTCCCGAAG
GGAGAAAGGCGGACAGGTATCCGGTAAGCGGCAGGGTCGGAACAGGAGAGCGCACGAGGGAGCTTCCAGG
GGGAAACGCCTGGTATCTTTATAGTCCTGTCGGGTTTCGCCACCTCTGACTTGAGCGTCGATTTTTGTGA
TGCTCGTCAGGGGGGCGGAGCCTATGGAAAAACGCCAGCAACGCGGCCTTTTTACGGTTCCTGGCCTTTT
GCTGGCCTTTTGCTCACATGTTCTTTCCTGCGTTATCCCCTGATTCTGTGGATAACCGTATTACCGCCTT
TGAGTGAGCTGATACCGCTCGCCGCAGCCGAACGACCGAGCGCAGCGAGTCAGTGAGCGAGGAAGCGGAA
GAGCGCCCAATACGCAAACCGCCTCTCCCCGCGCGTTGGCCGATTCATTAATGCAGCTGGCACGACAGGT
TTCCCGACTGGAAAGCGGGCAGTGAGCGCAACGCAATTAATGTGAGTTAGCTCACTCATTAGGCACCCCA
GGCTTTACACTTTATGCTTCCGGCTCGTATGTTGTGTGGAATTGTGAGCGGATAACAATTTCACAATTCT
CCCCAGCTCTTTCTGCGCTGTCCATAATGAACTATTTCAGGAGTATTGGAGTATGTGGATTCAAAACAGT
GGCTAATTGAGTCAGGATTACTTAATATTCGACTCCTACCCTCAGAATGTTGTTCTCCAACTTCAAGAAA
CTGTTACCCATGAAAGACCCCCGCTGACGGGTAGTCAATCACTCAGAGGAGACCCTCCCAAGGAACAGCG
AGACCACAAGTCGGATGCAACTGCAAGAGGGTTTATTGGATACACGGGTACCCGGGCGACGCAGTCTATC
GGAGGACTGGCGCGCCGAGTGAGGGGTTGTGGGCTCTTTTATTGAGCTCGGGGAGCAGAAGCGCGCGAAC
AGAAGCGAGAAGCGAACTGATTGGTTAGTTCAAATAAGGCACAGGGTCATTTCAGGTCCTTGGGGCACCC
TGGAAACATCTGATGGTTCTCTAGCTTGCCAAACCTACAGGTGGGGTCTTTCATTCCCCCCTTTTTCTGG
AGACTAAATAAAATCTTTTATTTTATCGATCCTCTAGAGTC
Features (pLannotate 1.2.2; 24 found; start..end, strand, type, name):
      1..304     +  enhancer       CMV enhancer: human cytomegalovirus immediate early enhancer
    305..508     +  promoter       CMV promoter: human cytomegalovirus (CMV) immediate early promoter
    651..673     +  misc_feature   MCS (fragment): multiple cloning site
    688..1365    +  CDS            DsRed-Express: rapidly maturing tetrameric variant of DsRed fluorescent protein (Bevis and Glick, 2002) mammalian codon-optimized
   1371..1406    +  misc_feature   MCS (fragment): multiple cloning site
   1408..1994    +  misc_feature   IRES2: internal ribosome entry site (IRES) of the encephalomyocarditis virus (EMCV)
   1995..2840    +  CDS            d4EGFP: EGFP destabilized by a mutated version of residues 422-461 of mouse ornithine decarboxylase, giving an in vivo half-life of ~4 hours mammalian codon-optimized
   2864..3280    -  CDS            gag (truncated): truncated Moloney murine leukemia virus (MMLV) gag gene lacking the start codon
   3347..3688    -  misc_feature   MESV Ψ: packaging signal of murine embryonic stem cell virus
   3752..4268    -  LTR            5' LTR: 5' long terminal repeat from murine embryonic stem cell virus
   4310..4408    -  CDS            env (fragment): murine leukemia virus gPr80 envelope polyprotein precursor; env; proteolytically cleaved into gp70SU and p15TM subunits
   4409..4610    +  CDS            TcR (fragment): tetracycline efflux protein; tet; confers resistance to tetracycline
   4610..4759    +  CDS            lacZα (fragment): LacZα fragment of β-galactosidase; lacZ fragment
   4765..4864    -  misc_feature   bom (fragment): basis of mobility region from pBR322
   4966..5001    -  CDS            rop (fragment): Rop protein, which maintains plasmids at low copy number; rop
   5096..5200    +  promoter       AmpR promoter: bla
   5201..6061    +  CDS            AmpR: β-lactamase; bla; confers resistance to ampicillin, carbenicillin, and related antibiotics
   6232..6820    +  rep_origin     ori: high-copy-number ColE1/pMB1/pBR322/pUC origin of replication
   7003..7095    +  CDS            lacI (fragment): lac repressor; lacI; The lac repressor binds to the lac operator to inhibit transcription in E. coli. This inhibition can be relieved by adding lactose or isopropyl-β-D-thiogalactopyranoside (IPTG).
   7108..7129    +  protein_bind   CAP binding site: CAP binding activates transcription in the presence of cAMP. E. coli catabolite activator protein
   7144..7174    +  promoter       lac promoter: promoter for the E. coli lac operon
   7182..7198    +  protein_bind   lac operator: The lac repressor binds to the lac operator to inhibit transcription in E. coli. This inhibition can be relieved by adding lactose or isopropyl-β-D-thiogalactopyranoside (IPTG). lac repressor encoded by lacI
   7360..7654    -  LTR            3' LTR (ΔU3) (fragment): self-inactivating 3' long terminal repeat (LTR) from Moloney murine leukemia virus
   7651..7685    -  LTR            3' LTR (ΔU3) (fragment): self-inactivating 3' long terminal repeat (LTR) from Moloney murine leukemia virus
