[The description below was written by a language model from this plasmid's Addgene catalogue record and pLannotate feature annotations shown in this document.]
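Description:
MSCV-CMV-DsRed-IRES-d4EGFP is a murine stem cell virus (MSCV)-based retroviral vector for expressing a two-colour fluorescent reporter in mammalian cells. It is propagated in E. coli as a high-copy plasmid through a ColE1/pUC-type origin and selected with ampicillin (β-lactamase under its own promoter). The retroviral framework comprises an MESV-type 5' LTR, the MESV Ψ packaging signal with a truncated gag segment that aids encapsidation, and a 3' LTR annotated as U3-deleted, which indicates a self-inactivating design. In the annotated sequence the viral elements lie on the strand opposite to the expression cassette, so the internal cassette appears to be oriented antisense to the viral genome. Small fragments of tetracycline resistance, lacZα, rop, bom and lacI are backbone remnants.

The payload is a single bicistronic transcript. The CMV immediate-early enhancer and promoter drive DsRed-Express, a rapidly maturing tetrameric DsRed variant, followed by an EMCV IRES and d4EGFP. The latter is EGFP destabilised by a mutated mouse ornithine decarboxylase degradation domain, giving a half-life of roughly four hours. Because both proteins come from one mRNA, DsRed serves as an internal expression reference, and the EGFP/DsRed ratio reports the stability of the green protein. This matches the associated publication on global protein stability profiling, in which a construct of defined half-life would plausibly serve as a reference, though the record does not state that role.

The catalogue lists the promoter as TRE, whereas both the name and the feature table indicate CMV. It also cites Gateway cloning and a ccdB-tolerant growth strain, yet no att sites or ccdB cassette are annotated. There is no drug selection marker for mammalian cells, so transduced cells are identified by fluorescence.
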