Addgene plasmid #41943: MSCV-CMV-DsRed-IRES-d4EGFP
Purpose: Retroviral expression of DsRed in mammalian cells
Depositing lab: Stephen Elledge. Depositing organization: Harvard Medical School. Publication: Global protein stability profiling in mammalian cells. Yen HC, Xu Q, Chou DM, Zhao Z, Elledge SJ. Science. 2008 Nov 7;322(5903):918-23. doi: 10.1126/science.1160489. PubMed 18988847.
Backbone
  Vector backbone: MSCV
  Backbone size w/o insert (bp): 7556
  Vector type: Mammalian Expression, Retroviral
  Selectable markers: IRES d4EGFP
Growth in bacteria
  Bacterial resistance: Ampicillin, 50 μg/mL
  Growth temperature: 37°C
  Growth strain: ccdB Survival
  Copy number: High Copy
Gene/Insert
  Gene/Insert name: DsRed
  Promoter: TRE
  Cloning method: Gateway Cloning
  Sequencing primers: 5′ pLXSN-5
Terms and licenses: Academic/Nonprofit Terms; Industry Terms: Not Available to Industry
Depositor comments: 4 hour half life EGFP
How to cite: MSCV-CMV-DsRed-IRES-d4EGFP was a gift from Stephen Elledge (Addgene plasmid # 41943 ; http://n2t.net/addgene:41943 ; RRID:Addgene_41943)
