>Addgene plasmid #41943 | MSCV-CMV-DsRed-IRES-d4EGFP | addgene partial sequence | sequence record 91660 | pLXSN5 5'-CCCTTGAACCTCCTCGTTCGACC-3'
GCCCTCACTCCTTCTCTAGGCGCCGGAATTAGATCTCTCGAGGCCGCCTACACATTGATCCTAGCAGAAG
CACAGGCTGCAGGGTGACGGTCCATCCCGCTCTCCTGGGCACAAGACATGGGCAGCGCGCCATCATCCTG
CTCCTCCACCTCCGGCGGGAAGCCATGGCTAAGCTTCTTGTACAGCTCGTCCATGCCGAGAGTGATCCCG
GCGGCGGTCACGAACTCCAGCAGGACCATGTGATCGCGCTTCTCGTTGGGGTCTTTGCTCAGGGCGGACT
GGGTGCTCAGGTAGTGGTTGTCGGGCAGCAGCACGGGGCCGTCGCCGATGGGGGTGTTCTGCTGGTAGTG
GTCGGCGAGCTGCACGCTGCCGTCCTCGATGTTGTGGCGGATCTTGAAGTTCACCTTGATGCCGTTCTTC
TGCTTGTCGGCCATGATATAGACGTTGTGGCTGTTGTAGTTGTACTCCAGCTTGTGCCCCAGGATGTTGC
CGTCCTCCTTGAAGTCGATGCCCTTCAGCTCGATGCGGTTCACCAGGGTGTCGCCCTCGAACTTCACCTC
GGCGCGGGTCTTGTAGTTGCCGTCGTCCTTGAAGAAGATGGTGCGCTCCTGGACGTAGCCTTCGGGCATG
GCGGACTTGAAGAAGTCGTGCTGCTTCATGTGGTCGGGGTAGCGGCTGAAGCACTGCACGCCGTAGGTCA
GGGTGGTCACGAGGGTGGGCCAGGGCACGGGCAGCTTGCCGGTGGTGCAGATGAACTTCAGGGTCAGCTT
GCCGTAGGTGGCATCGCCCTCGCCCTCGCCGGACACGCTGAACTTGTGGCCGTTTACGTCGCCGTCCAGC
TCGACCAGGATGGGCACCACCCCGGTGAACAGCTCCTCGCCCTTGCTCACCATGGTTGTGGCCATATTAT
CATCGTGTTTTTCAAAGGAAAACCACGTCCCCGTGGTTCGGGGGGCCTAGACGTTTTTTTAACCTCGACT
AAACACATGTAAAGCATGTGTACCGAGG
