>Addgene plasmid #41943 | MSCV-CMV-DsRed-IRES-d4EGFP | addgene partial sequence | sequence record 91661 | IRES-F 5'-TGGCTCTCCTCAAGCGTATT-3'
GGTACCCCATTGTATGGGATCTGATCTGGGGCCTCGGTACACATGCTTTACATGTGTTTAGTCGAGGTTA
AAAAAACGTCTAGGCCCCCCGAACCACGGGGACGTGGTTTTCCTTTGAAAAACACGATGATAATATGGCC
ACAACCATGGTGAGCAAGGGCGAGGAGCTGTTCACCGGGGTGGTGCCCATCCTGGTCGAGCTGGACGGCG
ACGTAAACGGCCACAAGTTCAGCGTGTCCGGCGAGGGCGAGGGCGATGCCACCTACGGCAAGCTGACCCT
GAAGTTCATCTGCACCACCGGCAAGCTGCCCGTGCCCTGGCCCACCCTCGTGACCACCCTGACCTACGGC
GTGCAGTGCTTCAGCCGCTACCCCGACCACATGAAGCAGCACGACTTCTTCAAGTCCGCCATGCCCGAAG
GCTACGTCCAGGAGCGCACCATCTTCTTCAAGGACGACGGCAACTACAAGACCCGCGCCGAGGTGAAGTT
CGAGGGCGACACCCTGGTGAACCGCATCGAGCTGAAGGGCATCGACTTCAAGGAGGACGGCAACATCCTG
GGGCACAAGCTGGAGTACAACTACAACAGCCACAACGTCTATATCATGGCCGACAAGCAGAAGAACGGCA
TCAAGGTGAACTTCAAGATCCGCCACAACATCGAGGACGGCAGCGTGCAGCTCGCCGACCACTACCAGCA
GAACACCCCCATCGGCGACGGCCCCGTGCTGCTGCCCGACAACCACTACCTGAGCACCCAGTCCGCCCTG
AGCAAAGACCCCAACGAGAAGCGCGATCACATGGTCCTGCTGGAGTTCGTGACCGCCGCCGGGATCACTC
TCGGCATGGACGAGCTGTACAAGAAGCTTAGCCATGGCTTCCCGCCGGAGGTGGAGGAGCAGGATGATGG
CGCGCTGCCCATGTCTTGTG
