>Addgene plasmid #41943 | MSCV-CMV-DsRed-IRES-d4EGFP | addgene partial sequence | sequence record 91662 | pCDH-rev 5'-GCATTCCTTTGGCGAGAG-3'
ACAGGGCCAGGTTTCCGGGCCCTCACATTGCCAAAAGACGGCAATATGGTGGAAAATAACATATAGACAA
ACGCACACCGGCCTTATTCCAAGCGGCTTCGGCCAGTAACGTTAGGGGGGGGGGAGGGAGAGGGGCGGAT
CCCGGGCCCGCGGTACCGTCGACTGCAGAATTGGCCGCTACAGGAACAGGTGGTGGCGGCCCTCGGCGCG
CTCGTACTGCTCCACGATGGTGTAGTCCTCGTTGTGGGAGGTGATGTCCAGCTTGGAGTCCACGTAGTAG
TAGCCGGGCAGCTGCACGGGCTTCTTGGCCATGTAGATGGACTTGAACTCCACCAGGTAGTGGCCGCCGT
CCTTCAGCTTCAGGGCCTTGTGGATCTCGCCCTTCAGCACGCCGTCGCGGGGGTACAGGCGCTCGGTGGA
GGCCTCCCAGCCCATAGTCTTCTTCTGCATTACGGGGCCGTCGGAGGGGAAGTTCACGCCGATGAACTTC
ACCTTGTAGATGAAGGAGCCGTCCTGCAGGGAGGAGTCCTGGGTCACGGTCACCACGCCGCCGTCCTCGA
AGTTCATCACGCGCTCCCACTTGAAGCCCTCGGGGAAGGACAGCTTCTTGTAGTCGGGGATGTCGGCGGG
GTGCTTCACGTACACCTTGGAGCCGTACTGGAACTGGGGGGACAGGATGTCCCAGGCGAAGGGCAGGGGG
CCGCCCTTGGTCACCTTCAGCTTGGCGGTCTGGGTGCCCTCGTAGGGGCGGCCCTCGCCCTCGCCCTCGA
TCTCGAACTCGTGGCCGTTCACGGAGCCCTCCATGCGCACCTTGAAGCGCATGAACTCCTTGATGACGTC
CTCGGAGGA
